>Addgene plasmid #102294 | pEM-Cas9HF1-indRecA56 | addgene full sequence | sequence record 201645 | Addgene NGS Result
CACATGGGCCTTGCGGCACGTATGATGAGCCAGGCGATGCGTAAGCTGGCGGGTAACCTGAAGCAGTCCA
ACACGCTGCTGATCTTCATCAACCAGATCCGTATGAAAATTGGTGTGATGTTCGGTAACCCGGAAACCAC
TACCGGTGGTAACGCGCTGAAATTCTACGCCTCTGTTCGTCTGGACATCCGTCGTATCGGCGCGGTGAAA
GAGGGCGAAAACGTGGTGGGTAGCGAAACCCGCGTGAAAGTGGTGAAGAACAAAATCGCTGCGCCGTTTA
AACAGGCTGAATTCCAGATCCTCTACGGCGAAGGTATC
[180 nt withheld, positions 319-498]
AGCAACCCGAACTCAACGCCGGATTTCTCTGTAGATGATAGCGAAGGCGTAGCAGAAACTAACGAAGATT
TTTAAGCTTAACTCGAGTAAGGATCTCCAGGCATCAAATAAAACGAAAGGCTCAGTCGAAAGACTGGGCC
TTTCGTTTTATCTGTTGTTTGTCGGTGAACGCTCTCTACTAGAGTCACACTGGCTCACCTTCGGGTGGGC
CTTTCTGCGTTTATACCTAGGGATATATTCCGCTTCCTCGCTCACTGACTCGCTACGCTCGGTCGTTCGA
CTGCGGCGAGCGGAAATGGCTTACGAACGGGGCGGAGATTTCCTGGAAGATGCCAGGAAGATACTTAACA
GGGAAGTGAGAGGGCCGCGGCAAAGCCGTTTTTCCATAGGCTCCGCCCCCCTGACAAGCATCACGAAATC
TGACGCTCAAATCAGTGGTGGCGAAACCCGACAGGACTATAAAGATACCAGGCGTTTCCCCCTGGCGGCT
CCCTCGTGCGCTCTCCTGTTCCTGCCTTTCGGTTTACCGGTGTCATTCCGCTGTTATGGCCGCGTTTGTC
TCATTCCACGCCTGACACTCAGTTCCGGGTAGGCAGTTCGCTCCAAGCTGGACTGTATGCACGAACCCCC
CGTTCAGTCCGACCGCTGCGCCTTATCCGGTAACTATCGTCTTGAGTCCAACCCGGAAAGACATGCAAAA
GCACCACTGGCAGCAGCCACTGGTAATTGATTTAGAGGAGTTAGTCTTGAAGTCATGCGCCGGTTAAGGC
TAAACTGAAAGGACAAGTTTTGGTGACTGCGCTCCTCCAAGCCAGTTACCTCGGTTCAAAGAGTTGGTAG
CTCAGAGAACCTTCGAAAAACCGCCCTGCAAGGCGGTTTTTTCGTTTTCAGAGCAAGAGATTACGCGCAG
ACCAAAACGATCTCAAGAAGATCATCTTATTAATCAGATAAAATATTTCTAGATTTCAGTGCAATTTATC
TCTTCAAATGTAGCACCTGAAGTCAGCCCCATACGATATAAGTTGTTACTAGTGCTTGGATTCTCACCAA
TAAAAAACGCCCGGCGGCAACCGAGCGTTCTGAACAAATCCAGATGGAGTTCTGAGGTCATTACTGGATC
TATCAACAGGAGTCCAAGCGAGCTCGATATCAAATTACGCCCCGCCCTGCCACTCATCGCAGTACTGTTG
TAATTCATTAAGCATTCTGCCGACATGGAAGCCATCACAAACGGCATGATGAACCTGAATCGCCAGCGGC
ATCAGCACCTTGTCGCCTTGCGTATAATATTTGCCCATGGTGAAAACGGGGGCGAAGAAGTTGTCCATAT
TGGCCACGTTTAAATCAAAACTGGTGAAACTCACCCAGGGATTGGCTGAGACGAAAAACATATTCTCAAT
AAACCCTTTAGGGAAATAGGCCAGGTTTTCACCGTAACACGCCACATCTTGCGAATATATGTGTAGAAAC
TGCCGGAAATCGTCGTGGTATTCACTCCAGAGCGATGAAAACGTTTCAGTTTGCTCATGGAAAACGGTGT
AACAAGGGTGAACACTATCCCATATCACCAGCTCACCGTCTTTCATTGCCATACGAAATTCCGGATGAGC
ATTCATCAGGCGGGCAAGAATGTGAATAAAGGCCGGATAAAACTTGTGCTTATTTTTCTTTACGGTCTTT
AAAAAGGCCGTAATATCCAGCTGAACGGTCTGGTTATAGGTACATTGAGCAACTGACTGAAATGCCTCAA
AATGTTCTTTACGATGCCATTGGGATATATCAACGGTGGTATATCCAGTGATTTTTTTCTCCATTTTAGC
TTCCTTAGCTCCTGAAAATCTCGATAACTCAAAAAATACGCCCGGTAGTGATCTTATTTCATTATGGTGA
AAGTTGGAACCTCTTACGTGCCGATCAACGTCTCATTTTCGCCAGATATCGACGTCTTAAGACCCACTTT
CACATTTAAGTTGTTTTTCTAATCCGCATATGATCAATTCAAGGCCGAATAAGAAGGCTGGCTCTGCACC
TTGGTGATCAAATAATTCGATAGCTTGTCGTAATAATGGCGGCATACTATCAGTAGTAGGTGTTTCCCTT
TCTTCTTTAGCGACTTGATGCTCTTGATCTTCCAATACGCAACCTAAAGTAAAATGCCCCACAGCGCTGA
GTGCATATAATGCATTCTCTAGTGAAAAACCTTGTTGGCATAAAAAGGCTAATTGATTTTCGAGAGTTTC
ATACTGTTTTTCTGTAGGCCGTGTACCTAAATGTACTTTTGCTCCATCGCGATGACTTAGTAAAGCACAT
CTAAAACTTTTAGCGTTATTACGTAAAAAATCTTGCCAGCTTTCCCCTTCTAAAGGGCAAAAGTGAGTAT
GGTGCCTATCTAACATCTCAATGGCTAAGGCGTCGAGCAAAGCCCGCTTATTTTTTACATGCCAATACAA
TGTAGGCTGCTCTACACCTAGCTTCTGGGCGAGTTTACGGGTTGTTAAACCTTCGATTCCGACCTCATTA
AGCAGCTCTAATGCGCTGTTAATCACTTTACTTTTATCTAATCTAGACATCATTAATTCCTAATTGCTAG
CATTGTACCTAGGACTGAGCTAGCCATAAAGTTGACACTCTATCGTTGATAGAGTTATTTTACCACTCCC
TATCAGTGATAGAGAAAAGAATTCAAAAGATCTAAAGAGGACTTCGGATCTATGGATAAGAAATACTCAA
TAGGCTTAGATATCGGCACAAATAGCGTCGGATGGGCGGTGATCACTGATGAATATAAGGTTCCGTCTAA
AAAGTTCAAGGTTCTGGGAAATACAGACCGCCACAGTATCAAAAAAAATCTTATAGGGGCTCTTTTATTT
GACAGTGGAGAGACAGCGGAAGCGACTCGCCTCAAACGGACAGCTCGTAGAAGGTATACACGTCGGAAGA
ATCGTATTTGTTATCTACAGGAGATTTTTTCAAATGAGATGGCGAAAGTAGATGATAGTTTCTTTCATCG
ACTTGAAGAGTCTTTTTTGGTGGAAGAAGACAAGAAGCATGAACGTCATCCTATTTTTGGAAATATAGTA
GATGAAGTTGCTTATCATGAGAAATATCCAACTATCTATCATCTGCGAAAAAAATTGGTAGATTCTACTG
ATAAAGCGGATTTGCGCTTAATCTATTTGGCCTTAGCGCATATGATTAAGTTTCGTGGTCATTTTTTGAT
TGAGGGAGATTTAAATCCTGATAATAGTGATGTGGACAAACTATTTATCCAGTTGGTACAAACCTACAAT
CAATTATTTGAAGAAAACCCTATTAACGCAAGTGGAGTAGATGCTAAAGCGATTCTTTCTGCACGATTGA
GTAAATCAAGACGATTAGAAAATCTCATTGCTCAGCTCCCCGGTGAGAAGAAAAATGGCTTATTTGGGAA
TCTCATTGCTTTGTCATTGGGTTTGACCCCTAATTTTAAATCAAATTTTGATTTGGCAGAAGATGCTAAA
TTACAGCTTTCAAAAGATACTTACGATGATGATTTAGATAATTTATTGGCGCAAATTGGAGATCAATATG
CTGATTTGTTTTTGGCAGCTAAGAATTTATCAGATGCTATTTTACTTTCAGATATCCTAAGAGTAAATAC
TGAAATAACTAAGGCTCCCCTATCAGCTTCAATGATTAAACGCTACGATGAACATCATCAAGACTTGACT
CTTTTAAAAGCTTTAGTTCGACAACAACTTCCAGAAAAGTATAAAGAAATCTTTTTTGATCAATCAAAAA
ACGGATATGCAGGTTATATTGATGGGGGAGCTAGCCAAGAAGAATTTTATAAATTTATCAAACCAATTTT
AGAAAAAATGGATGGTACTGAGGAATTATTGGTGAAACTAAATCGTGAAGATTTGCTGCGCAAGCAACGG
ACCTTTGACAACGGCTCTATTCCCCATCAAATTCACTTGGGTGAGCTGCATGCTATTTTGAGAAGACAAG
AAGACTTTTATCCATTTTTAAAAGACAATCGTGAGAAGATTGAAAAAATCTTGACTTTTCGAATTCCTTA
TTATGTTGGTCCATTGGCGCGTGGCAATAGTCGTTTTGCATGGATGACTCGGAAGTCTGAAGAAACAATT
ACCCCATGGAATTTTGAAGAAGTTGTCGATAAAGGTGCTTCAGCTCAATCATTTATTGAACGCATGACAG
CGTTTGATAAAAATCTTCCAAATGAAAAAGTACTACCAAAACATAGTTTGCTTTATGAGTATTTTACGGT
TTATAACGAATTGACAAAGGTCAAATATGTTACTGAAGGAATGCGAAAACCAGCATTTCTTTCAGGTGAA
CAGAAGAAAGCCATTGTTGATTTACTCTTCAAAACAAATCGAAAAGTAACCGTTAAGCAATTAAAAGAAG
ATTATTTCAAAAAAATAGAATGTTTTGATAGTGTTGAAATTTCAGGAGTTGAAGATAGATTTAATGCTTC
ATTAGGTACCTACCATGATTTGCTAAAAATTATTAAAGATAAAGATTTTTTGGATAATGAAGAAAATGAA
GATATCTTAGAGGATATTGTTTTAACATTGACCTTATTTGAAGATAGGGAGATGATTGAGGAAAGACTTA
AAACATATGCTCACCTCTTTGATGATAAGGTGATGAAACAGCTTAAACGTCGCCGTTATACTGGTTGGGG
AGCGTTGTCTCGAAAATTGATTAATGGTATTAGGGATAAGCAATCTGGCAAAACAATATTAGATTTTTTG
AAATCAGATGGTTTTGCCAATCGCAATTTTATGGCGCTGATCCATGATGATAGTTTGACATTTAAAGAAG
ACATTCAAAAAGCACAAGTGTCTGGACAAGGCGATAGTTTACATGAACATATTGCAAATTTAGCTGGTAG
CCCTGCTATTAAAAAAGGTATTTTACAGACTGTAAAAGTTGTTGATGAATTGGTCAAAGTAATGGGGCGG
CATAAGCCAGAAAATATCGTTATTGAAATGGCACGTGAAAATCAGACAACTCAAAAGGGCCAGAAAAATT
CGCGAGAGCGTATGAAACGAATCGAAGAAGGTATCAAAGAATTAGGAAGTCAGATTCTTAAAGAGCATCC
TGTTGAAAATACTCAATTGCAAAATGAAAAGCTCTATCTCTATTATCTCCAAAATGGAAGAGACATGTAT
GTGGACCAAGAATTAGATATTAATCGTTTAAGTGATTATGATGTCGATCACATTGTTCCACAAAGTTTCC
TTAAAGACGATTCAATAGACAATAAGGTCTTAACGCGTTCTGATAAAAATCGTGGTAAATCGGATAACGT
TCCAAGTGAAGAAGTAGTCAAAAAGATGAAAAACTATTGGAGACAACTTCTAAACGCCAAGTTAATCACT
CAACGTAAGTTTGATAATTTAACGAAAGCTGAACGTGGAGGTTTGAGTGAACTTGATAAAGCTGGTTTTA
TCAAACGCCAATTGGTTGAAACTCGCGCGATCACTAAGCATGTGGCACAAATTTTGGATAGTCGCATGAA
TACTAAATACGATGAAAATGATAAACTTATTCGAGAGGTTAAAGTGATTACCTTAAAATCTAAATTAGTT
TCTGACTTCCGAAAAGATTTCCAATTCTATAAAGTACGTGAGATTAACAATTACCATCATGCCCATGATG
CGTATCTAAATGCCGTCGTTGGAACTGCTTTGATTAAGAAATATCCAAAACTTGAATCGGAGTTTGTCTA
TGGTGATTATAAAGTTTATGATGTTCGTAAAATGATTGCTAAGTCTGAGCAAGAAATAGGCAAAGCAACC
GCAAAATATTTCTTTTACTCTAATATCATGAACTTCTTCAAAACAGAAATTACACTTGCAAATGGAGAGA
TTCGCAAACGCCCTCTAATCGAAACTAATGGGGAAACTGGAGAAATTGTCTGGGATAAAGGGCGAGATTT
TGCCACAGTGCGCAAAGTATTGTCCATGCCCCAAGTCAATATTGTCAAGAAAACAGAAGTACAGACAGGC
GGATTCTCCAAGGAGTCAATTTTACCAAAAAGAAATTCGGACAAGCTTATTGCTCGTAAAAAAGACTGGG
ATCCAAAAAAATATGGTGGTTTTGATAGTCCAACGGTAGCTTATTCAGTCCTAGTGGTTGCTAAGGTGGA
AAAAGGGAAATCGAAGAAGTTAAAATCCGTTAAAGAGTTACTAGGGATCACAATTATGGAAAGAAGTTCC
TTTGAAAAAAATCCGATTGACTTTTTAGAAGCTAAAGGATATAAGGAAGTTAAAAAAGACTTAATCATTA
AACTACCTAAATATAGTCTTTTTGAGTTAGAAAACGGTCGTAAACGGATGCTGGCTAGTGCCGGAGAATT
ACAAAAAGGAAATGAGCTGGCTCTGCCAAGCAAATATGTGAATTTTTTATATTTAGCTAGTCATTATGAA
AAGTTGAAGGGTAGTCCAGAAGATAACGAACAAAAACAATTGTTTGTGGAGCAGCATAAGCATTATTTAG
ATGAGATTATTGAGCAAATCAGTGAATTTTCTAAGCGTGTTATTTTAGCAGATGCCAATTTAGATAAAGT
TCTTAGTGCATATAACAAACATAGAGACAAACCAATACGTGAACAAGCAGAAAATATTATTCATTTATTT
ACGTTGACGAATCTTGGAGCTCCCGCTGCTTTTAAATATTTTGATACAACAATTGATCGTAAACGATATA
CGTCTACAAAAGAAGTTTTAGATGCCACTCTTATCCATCAATCCATCACTGGTCTTTATGAAACACGCAT
TGATTTGAGTCAGCTAGGAGGTGACGCTGCTAACGACGAAAACTACGCTCTGGCCGCCTAATATTACCCG
GCATGACAGGAGTAAAAATGGCTATCGACGAAAACAAACAGAAAGCGTTGGCGGCAGCACTGGGCCAGAT
TGAGAAACAATTTGGTAAAGGCTCCATCATGCGCCTGGGTGAAGACCGTTCCATGGATGTGGAAACCATC
TCTACCGGTTCGCTTTCACTGGATATCGCGCTTGGGGCAGGTGGTCTGCCGATGGGCTGCATCGTCGAAA
TCTACGGACCGGAATCTTCCGGTAAAACCACGCTGACGCTGCAGGTGATCGCCGCAGCGCAGCGTGAAGG
TAAAACCTGTGCGTTTATCGATGCTGAACACGCGCTGGACCCAATCTACGCACGTAAACTGGGCGTCGAT
ATCGACAACCTGCTGTGCTCCCAGCCGGACACCGGCGAGCAGGCACTGGAAATCTGTGACGCCCTGGCGC
GTTCTGGCGCAGTAGACGTTATCGTCGTTGACTCCGTGGCGGCACTGACGCCGAAAGCGGAAATCGAAGG
CGAAATCGGCGACTCT
Features (pLannotate 1.2.2; 13 found; start..end, strand, type, name):
    603..674     +  terminator     rrnB T1 terminator: transcription terminator T1 from the E. coli rrnB gene
    690..717     +  terminator     T7Te terminator: phage T7 early transcription terminator
    736..791     -  rep_origin     RSF ori (fragment): Plasmids containing the RSF 1030 origin of replication can be propagated in E. coli cells that contain additional plasmids with compatible origins.
    879..1424    -  rep_origin     p15A ori: Plasmids containing the medium-copy-number p15A origin of replication can be propagated in E. coli cells that contain a second plasmid with the ColE1 origin.
   1538..1632    -  terminator     lambda t0 terminator: transcription terminator from phage lambda
   1656..2312    -  CDS            cat: CAT_ECOLX - Experimental evidence at protein level: Swiss-Prot protein existence level 1. This enzyme is an effector of chloramphenicol resistance in bacteria. From Escherichia coli. This protein is used as a marker in many commonly used cloning vectors, such as pACYC184.
   2313..2415    -  promoter       cat promoter: promoter of the E. coli cat gene encoding chloramphenicol acetyltransferase
   2445..3068    -  CDS            TetR: tetracycline repressor TetR; tetR from transposon Tn10; TetR binds to the tetracycline operator tetO to inhibit transcription. This inhibition can be relieved by adding tetracycline or doxycycline.
   3084..3112    -  promoter       J23119 promoter (fragment): bacterial promoter (Registry of Standard Biological Parts BBa J23119)
   3119..3174    +  promoter       tetR/tetA promoters: tetR; overlapping promoters for bacterial tetR and tetA
   3210..7313    +  CDS            Cas9: Cas9 (Csn1) endonuclease from the Streptococcus pyogenes Type II CRISPR/Cas system generates RNA-guided double strand breaks in DNA
   7314..7342    +  CDS            ssrA tag (fragment): C-terminal peptide that mediates degradation in bacteria through the ClpXP and ClpAP proteases (McGinness et al., 2006) wild-type LAA variant
   7376..573     +  CDS            RecA (across the origin) (sequence partly withheld): DNA repair protein from E. coli; recA
