[The description below was written by a language model from this plasmid's Addgene catalogue record and pLannotate feature annotations shown in this document.]
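Description:
pEM-Cas9HF1-indRecA56 is a low-copy bacterial expression and CRISPR plasmid for E. coli, derived from pEM-Cas9HF1. It replicates from a p15A origin, which is compatible with ColE1-type plasmids and so allows a second plasmid to be maintained alongside it. Selection is by chloramphenicol through a cat gene driven by its native promoter and followed by the lambda t0 terminator. A short fragment annotated as RSF ori lies next to the p15A origin and is probably only a partial match, not a functional second origin. The catalogue lists the plasmid as 7,770 bp, whereas the sequenced record is 7,864 nt.

The payload is a tetracycline-inducible cassette. TetR is annotated downstream of a J23119 promoter fragment and is divergently oriented from the tetR/tetA promoter region. It represses this pTet promoter until a tetracycline-class inducer is added. pTet drives Streptococcus pyogenes Cas9 in its high-fidelity HF1 form (N497A/R661A/Q695A/Q926A), and a partial ssrA degradation tag is annotated at the C-terminus, which would direct the protein to ClpXP/ClpAP proteolysis and limit its accumulation. The recA56 coding sequence, added by Gibson assembly, follows immediately on the same strand and spans the sequence numbering origin. It ends ahead of the rrnB T1 and T7Te terminators. The record lists pTet as its promoter, and because no separate promoter is annotated between the two genes, recA56 may be co-transcribed with Cas9. No guide RNA cassette is annotated.

According to the record, inducible recA56 is co-expressed to block RecA-mediated repair of double-strand breaks. The associated work concerns managing the SOS response to improve CRISPR-Cas-based recombineering in E. coli through transient inhibition of host RecA activity.
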