Addgene plasmid #102294: pEM-Cas9HF1-indRecA56
Purpose: Modified from pEM-Cas9HF1 (Addgene ID: 89961) to co-express inducible recA56 to block recA-mediated double-strand break repair.
Depositing lab: Michael Lynch. Depositing organization: Duke University. Publication: Managing the SOS Response for Enhanced CRISPR-Cas-Based Recombineering in E. coli through Transient Inhibition of Host RecA Activity. Moreb EA, Hoover B, Yaseen A, Valyasevi N, Roecker Z, Menacho-Melgar R, Lynch MD. ACS Synth Biol. 2017 Oct 2. doi: 10.1021/acssynbio.7b00174. PubMed 28915012.
Backbone
  Vector backbone: pEM-Cas9HF1
  Total vector size (bp): 7770
  Vector type: Bacterial Expression, CRISPR
Growth in bacteria
  Bacterial resistance: Chloramphenicol, 25 μg/mL
  Growth temperature: 37°C
  Growth strain: DH5alpha
  Copy number: Low Copy
Gene/Insert 1
  Gene/Insert name: Cas9HF1
  Species: S. pyogenes
  Mutation: N497A/R661A/Q695A/Q926A
  Promoter: pTet
  Cloning method: Unknown
  Sequencing primers: 5′ taagaaggctggctctgcac
Gene/Insert 2
  Gene/Insert name: recA56
  Promoter: pTet
  Cloning method: Gibson Cloning
  Sequencing primers: 5′ gctcccgctgcttttaaatat
Terms and licenses: Academic/Nonprofit Terms; Industry Terms: Not Available to Industry
How to cite: pEM-Cas9HF1-indRecA56 was a gift from Michael Lynch (Addgene plasmid # 102294 ; http://n2t.net/addgene:102294 ; RRID:Addgene_102294)
